>Addgene plasmid #146273 | pAc5.1A-DmNot4-EGFP_F | depositor full sequence | sequence record 288718 | Full Sequence
CTTCAAGGAATTAATTCTATATTCTAAAAACACAAATGATACTTCTAAAAAAAATCATGAATGGCATCAA
CTCTGAATCAAATCTTTGCAGATGCACCTACTTCTCATTTCCACTGTCACATCATTTTTCCAGATCTCGC
TGCCTGTTATGTGGCCCACAAACCAAGACACGTTTTATGGCCATTAAAGCTGGCTGATCGTCGCCAAACA
CCAAATACATATCAATATGTACATTCGAGAAAGAAGCGATCAAAGAAGCGTCTTCGGGCGAGTAGGAGAA
TGCGGAGGAGAAGGAGAACGAGCTGATCTAGTATCTCTCCACAATCCAATGCCAACTGACCAACTGGCCA
TATTCGGAGCAATTTGAAGCCAATTTCCATCGCCTGGCGATCGCTCCATTCTTGGCTATATGTTTTTCAC
CGTTCCCGGGGCCATTTTCAAAGACTCGTCGGTAAGATAAGATTGTGTCACTCGCTGTCTCTCTTCATTT
GTCGAAGAATGCTGAGGAATTTCGCGATGACGTCGGCGAGTATTTTGAAGAATGAGAATAATTTGTATTT
ATACGAAAATCAGTTAGTGGAATTTTCTACAAAAACATGTTATCTATAGATAATTTTGTTGCAAAATATG
TTGACTATGACAAAGATTGTATGTATATACCTTTAATGTATTCTCATTTTCTTATGTATTTATAATGGCA
ATGATGATACTGATGATATTTTAAGATGATGCCAGACCACAGGCTGATTTCTGCGTCTTTTGCCGAACGC
AGTGCATGTGCGGTTGTTGTTTTTTGGAATAGTTTCAATTTTCGGACTGTCCGCTTTGATTTCAGTTTCT
TGGCTTATTCAAAAAGCAAAGTAAAGCCAAAAAAGCGAGATGGCAATACCAAATGCGGCAAAACGGTAGT
GGAAGGAAAGGGGTGCGGGGCAGCGGAAGGAAGGGTGGGGCGGGGCGTGGCGGGGTCTGTGGCTGGGCGC
GACGTCACCGACGTTGGAGCCACTCCTTTGACCATGTGTGCGTGTGTGTATTATTCGTGTCTCGCCACTC
GCCGGTTGTTTTTTTCTTTTTATCTCGCTCTCTCTAGCGCCATCTCGTACGCATGCTCAACGCACCGCAT
GTTGCCGTGTCCTTTATGCGTCATTTTGGCTCGAAATAGGCAATTATTTAAACAAAGATTAGTCAACGAA
AACGCTAAAATAAATAAGTCTACAATATGGTTACTTATTGCCATGTGTGTGCAGCCAACGATAGCAACAA
AAGCAACAACACAGTGGCTTTCCCTCTTTCACTTTTTGTTTGCAAGCGCGTGCGAGCAAGACGGCACGAC
CGGCAAACGCAATTACGCTGACAAAGAGCAGACGAAGTTTTGGCCGAAAAACATCAAGGCGCCTGATACG
AATGCATTTGCAATAACAATTGCGATATTTAATATTGTTTATGAAGCTGTTTGACTTCAAAACACACAAA
AAAAAAAATAAAACAAATTATTTGAAAGAGAATTAGGAATCGGACAGCTTATCGTTACGGGCTAACAGCA
CACCGAGACGAAATAGCTTACCTGACGTCACAGCCTCTGGAAGAACTGCCGCCAAGCAGAGAGAGAGAGA
AAAAGAGGGAGAGCAGCTTAGACCGCATGTGCTTGTGTGTGAGGCGTCTCTCTCTTCGTCTCCTGTTTGC
GCAAACGCATAGACTGCACTGAGAAAATCGATTACCTATTTTTTATGAATGAATATTTGCACTATTACTA
TTCAAAACTATTAAGATAGCAATCACATTCAATAGCCAAATACTATACCACCTGAGCGATGCAACGAAAT
GATCAATTTGAGCAAAAATGCTGCATATTTAGGACGGCATCATTATAGAAATGCTTCTTGCTGTGTACTT
TTCTCTCGTCTGGCAGCTGTTTCGCCGTTATTGTTAAAACCGGCTTAAGTTAGGTGTGTTTTCTACGACT
AGTGATGCCCCTACTAGAAGATGTGTGTTGCACAAATGTCCCTGAATAACCAATTTGAAGTGCAGATAGC
AGTAAACGTAAGCTAATATGAATATTATTTAACTGTAATGTTTTAATATCGCTGGACATTACTAATAAAC
CCACTATAAACACATGTACATATGTATGTTTTGGCATACAATGAGTAGTTGGGGAAAAAATGTGTAAAAG
CACCGTGACCATCACAGCATAAAGATAACCAGCTGAAGTATCGAATATGAGTAACCCCCAAATTGAATCA
CATGCCGCAACTGATAGGACCCATGGAAGTACACTCTTCATGGCGATATACAAGACACACACAAGCACGA
ACACCCAGTTGCGGAGGAAATTCTCCGTAAATGAAAACCCAATCGGCGAACAATTCATACCCATATATGG
TAAAAGTTTTGAACGCGACTTGAGAGCGGAGAGCATTGCGGCTGATAAGGTTTTAGCGCTAAGCGGGCTT
TATAAAACGGGCTGCGGGACCAGTTTTCATATCACTACCGTTTGAGTTCTTGTGCTGTGTGGATACTCCT
CCCGACACAAAGCCGCTCCATCAGCCAGCAGTCGTCTAATCCAGAGACCCCGGATCGGGGTACCTACTAG
TCCAGTGTGGTGGAATTCTGCAGATATCCAGCACAGTGGCGGCCGCGCCAACATGAACGGCCTGAGCAGC
AATGATGATGCAGTCGAGTGCCCTTTGTGTATGGAGCCGCTTGAGGTGGACGATCTGACCTTCTTTCCGT
GTACCTGCGGATATCAGATTTGCCGATTCTGTTGGCATAGGATCCGCACGGATGAGAACAAGCTGTGTCC
GGCATGCCGAAAGGAGTATCCCGAGAATCCAGCTGACTTCAAGCCGCTGTCGCAGGAGGAAATGATTGCC
TTCAAGTCCCAGAAACGCCAAAGGGACCAACAACGAAAACAAAAGATCACCGAGAACCGCAAACACTTGG
CCAACGTTCGCGTTGTCCAAAAGAACTTGGTGTTCGTTGTGGGGCTACCGCCACGACTTGCTGATGCAGA
CATATTAAAGAAACACGAGTATTTCGGTAAATATGGGAAAATTCATAAAGTCGTTATAAATCCAAGTACC
ACGTATGCCGGGGTCCAGGTAAGAGTTGGTCCATCTGCTTCTGCGTATGTCACATATGTTAATAACTCGG
ATGCCTTGCGGGCCATTCAAAGCGTCAATAATATTATGATAGACGGTCGGCTTATAAAGACCAGCTTGGG
GACAACCAAATACTGTAGCCACTTCATGAAGAACCAGCAGTGTCCCAAGGGCGACTGCATGTACTTACAT
GAATTGGGCGATCCCGAGGCCAGTTTCACAAAGGAGGAAATGCATCAGGGAAAGCACCTGGAGTACGAGA
AGCGCCTGCACGATACTCTAATTGCGTCATTGGGACCGAATGCAACAGTCGCGATTCCATCGTCATCGTC
AGCGTCATCCTCGTCCTCTGGATCGGGTACAAATGGTTCAAGTGCATCAGGTAATGCCCAGCAAAAGGAG
GCCTGGCCAAGCTTATCGGTCTCGCCCATCAATGGCAAAGAGGCGGCTGCCACTGCGACCAGTTCCAGTG
GGAAAAGTAAACGGGAAAAGCTGCGCAACGAGAAGAGGCACGAGAAGAACAAGGCGAAGAATAAGAACGG
CAGCAATACAAACGCCAATGCCTCGAACAAGGAGAACTATGTTCCCGAAACGAGAAGCAGCACAAGTACT
GAGACATTCGCAGAGGCTACGGCGGATGCACCGGCTTCCACCAAGGCAGAACCGCCGCAAGCCTCTAGCA
ATAGAACGAGGGCGGATCGTGGAAAAGATCGGACCACGGCTAGTGCAAAGGAGCAGAAGAAGAGCAAGGA
AGCTGCTCCAGCACCTGCAGCAAGTAAACCGGCGGAGCGGGTTGAAACAAGCGAGAGTACAATAAGACAA
AAGAAGGCGGAAGTAACAGAAAGCTGTGAAGATAACTTACCACAAAAGAGATTAGCGGGAACAAACGTTC
AAAGATCTGTGAGCTCTTGTAGCGAAAATAGCGAAGGACACGTCTCTGAGAGTAGCTTAAGTGAGAAGAG
TTTAACTGGTGATTATGTGGAGGAAAAGTGCAATAGTGTGAATTCGGAAAGCCAGCAAGAAAGTGTAAAG
TTTCAGGAGGAGCTCGAAAAGAGCAACGAGGCAATTGTCGAGGCCGAAACGATTCTGCCAACAGCTGAGT
CCTCTGAGGACATCAGTCCCGCTGCAGTTGCGCCAGGCAATGGAGAAGTCGAAGGATGCTTACCCGTTGT
TGATCCAGTCGAACCACCGAGTCTGGCGGATAATGGAAGCAGAGTAACAGATGCGCTATCTAAGCTGAAC
ATTTTCGATGACACGCCTAGCTTTTTCACATCGCCATCATTCCAGCAAGCACCCATATTAAAGAATAAGC
TAGATTTGGAAATGCGACAGTCTCATTTACCTGACTTGGTCAACGACATTGATGGAATCCAAAAGGCATC
CAATACAAACGAGTGGGAGGAAGCCTTCAAAAATGTGATGATGGGCAACACGCAGCACATGGAGGAGCAA
CTGTTGCAGCAGCAACATTTGCAGCAGCATCAGAATTTGCGCCACCAGCTGGTGTTGCAACAGGAGGAGT
TCCTTCGCATGCAAGAATTACAGAAACGCAACAACTTTGCGACGCAAATCAACGGTCCTGCGAATGATTT
CCTTAGAGCTTATGAGCTCAGAGCTCAAGCCAATGCAATCATTCAGCAACAATTATTACAACAGCACGCA
GGCGAAAATCTATTTGGCGGCAACATGTCGAAGTTCTTCGATTTCCATAAAAGTCAGCCGCAGTCACACC
ATCAGTATCTAAATGGACATCCGCCTCAAATCAATGGGAACGGTGCTGTGCCGGAGCCGCAAAGAGTGGC
GGCCTCTTTGGAAAGCAATCGACTGAATTCGCCTTTTGTCGAAAATGGACTTATTAACTCGCAGCAGCAG
CAGCAGCAGCAGCAACAGCAACAAAAGCAGAGAATGATGGGAATGTATGAATTTATGCCTCCAAACACGC
AATCTCAGCAGAATCGGTTTACACAGAACTCGATAGTCGACGATGACTTAGGATTCGACCCGTTCGTTGA
GACCCAAAAGGGACTTGCTGAACTTATGGAAAATGAGGTGGTCCAAAAACAGAGTATTAATAATGAGAAC
CCCTTGCCGAAGTTGCCGCCACAGCCTCAAGTTCCACCCCATCCGCAATTGGTGGACAACCTGCAGCGAG
CTCGCATGCCGCCGCCAGGCTTCAATCACGTCAACACATTGGGCTTGGGCGGTGCATCCAGACTGCAGCT
CACCAGCAAAATAATACCCTTCATGAACATGCCCGTCAATGGGGTGGGCAACAGCGGTGCCCAGGGACAG
CACCAAATGCCAATGGGTGTCAACTGGAATGCGCCGATGGGCATGCACCAGAACCCGGGACAGCCCGTGG
GTGATTCGCAATTGCAGCATCCAATGGCTCACAACAAGGTTTACAACAACAGTGATTGGACTTCAATGGA
TCCGGCTATACTTTCGTTTAGACAGTATTCTTCTTTTCCACAAAACCAAATTCCCCCACATCCTCAGCAG
CAACAGGATTTATTTTTGCAGCATTTGGCTCAACAGCAAAATTCCCAGAGTGGTGGTTTCAACAACCAGG
CACAGCAAATGCTTCCTATGGGGATGCCCAATAGTTTGCTGAACGGACAACAAACGCAGCCGCCACAGGT
CAATGCCAATGTTCAGGGCATGCTTGAGTTTTTAAAAAGCCGTCAATTCGTTTTCGAAGCCAACATGGTG
AGCAAGGGCGAGGAGCTGTTCACCGGGGTGGTGCCCATCCTGGTCGAGCTGGACGGCGACGTAAACGGCC
ACAAGTTCAGCGTGTCCGGCGAGGGCGAGGGCGATGCCACCTACGGCAAGCTGACCCTGAAGTTCATCTG
CACCACCGGCAAGCTGCCCGTGCCCTGGCCCACCCTCGTGACCACCCTGACCTACGGCGTGCAGTGCTTC
AGCCGCTACCCCGACCACATGAAGCAGCACGACTTCTTCAAGTCCGCCATGCCCGAAGGCTACGTCCAGG
AGCGCACCATCTTCTTCAAGGACGACGGCAACTACAAGACCCGCGCCGAGGTGAAGTTCGAGGGCGACAC
CCTGGTGAACCGCATCGAGCTGAAGGGCATCGACTTCAAGGAGGACGGCAACATCCTGGGGCACAAGCTG
GAGTACAACTACAACAGCCACAACGTCTATATCATGGCCGACAAGCAGAAGAACGGCATCAAGGTGAACT
TCAAGATCCGCCACAACATCGAGGACGGCAGCGTGCAGCTCGCCGACCACTACCAGCAGAACACCCCCAT
CGGCGACGGCCCCGTGCTGCTGCCCGACAACCACTACCTGAGCACCCAGTCCGCCCTGAGCAAAGACCCC
AACGAGAAGCGCGATCACATGGTCCTGCTGGAGTTCGTGACCGCCGCCGGGATCACTCTCGGCATGGACG
AGCTGTACAAGTAAGAGCTCGCTGATCAGCCTCGATCGAGGATCCAGACATGATAAGATACATTGATGAG
TTTGGACAAACCACAACTAGAATGCAGTGAAAAAAATGCTTTATTTGTGAAATTTGTGATGCTATTGCTT
TATTTGTAACCATTATAAGCTGCAATAAACAAGTTAACAACAACAATTGCATTCATTTTATGTTTCAGGT
TCAGGGGGAGGTGTGGGAGGTTTTTTAAAGCAAGTAAAACCTCTACAAATGTGGTATGGCTGATTATGAT
CAGTCGACCGATGCCCTTGAGAGCCTTCAACCCAGTCAGCTCCTTCCGGTGGGCGCGGGGCATGACTATC
GTCGCCGCACTTATGACTGTCTTCTTTATCATGCAACTCGTAGGACAGGTGCCGGCAGCGCTCTGGGTCA
TTTTCGGCGAGGACCGCTTTCGCTGGAGCGCGACGATGATCGGCCTGTCGCTTGCGGTATTCGGAATCTT
GCACGCCCTCGCTCAAGCCTTCGTCACTGGTCCCGCCACCAAACGTTTCGGCGAGAAGCAGGCCATTATC
GCCGGCATGGCGGCCGACGCGCTGGGCTACGTCTTGCTGGCGTTCGCGACGCGAGGCTGGATGGCCTTCC
CCATTATGATTCTTCTCGCTTCCGGCGGCATCGGGATGCCCGCGTTGCAGGCCATGCTGTCCAGGCAGGT
AGATGACGACCATCAGGGACAGCTTCAAGGATCGCTCGCGGCTCTTACCAGCCAGCAAAAGGCCAGGAAC
CGTAAAAAGGCCGCGTTGCTGGCGTTTTTCCATAGGCTCCGCCCCCCTGACGAGCATCACAAAAATCGAC
GCTCAAGTCAGAGGTGGCGAAACCCGACAGGACTATAAAGATACCAGGCGTTTCCCCCTGGAAGCTCCCT
CGTGCGCTCTCCTGTTCCGACCCTGCCGCTTACCGGATACCTGTCCGCCTTTCTCCCTTCGGGAAGCGTG
GCGCTTTCTCAATGCTCACGCTGTAGGTATCTCAGTTCGGTGTAGGTCGTTCGCTCCAAGCTGGGCTGTG
TGCACGAACCCCCCGTTCAGCCCGACCGCTGCGCCTTATCCGGTAACTATCGTCTTGAGTCCAACCCGGT
AAGACACGACTTATCGCCACTGGCAGCAGCCACTGGTAACAGGATTAGCAGAGCGAGGTATGTAGGCGGT
GCTACAGAGTTCTTGAAGTGGTGGCCTAACTACGGCTACACTAGAAGGACAGTATTTGGTATCTGCGCTC
TGCTGAAGCCAGTTACCTTCGGAAAAAGAGTTGGTAGCTCTTGATCCGGCAAACAAACCACCGCTGGTAG
CGGTGGTTTTTTTGTTTGCAAGCAGCAGATTACGCGCAGAAAAAAAGGATCTCAAGAAGATCCTTTGATC
TTTTCTACGGGGTCTGACGCTCAGTGGAACGAAAACTCACGTTAAGGGATTTTGGTCATGAGATTATCAA
AAAGGATCTTCACCTAGATCCTTTTAAATTAAAAATGAAGTTTTAAATCAATCTAAAGTATATATGAGTA
AACTTGGTCTGACAGTTACCAATGCTTAATCAGTGAGGCACCTATCTCAGCGATCTGTCTATTTCGTTCA
TCCATAGTTGCCTGACTCCCCGTCGTGTAGATAACTACGATACGGGAGGGCTTACCATCTGGCCCCAGTG
CTGCAATGATACCGCGAGACCCACGCTCACCGGCTCCAGATTTATCAGCAATAAACCAGCCAGCCGGAAG
GGCCGAGCGCAGAAGTGGTCCTGCAACTTTATCCGCCTCCATCCAGTCTATTAATTGTTGCCGGGAAGCT
AGAGTAAGTAGTTCGCCAGTTAATAGTTTGCGCAACGTTGTTGCCATTGCTGCAGGCATCGTGGTGTCAC
GCTCGTCGTTTGGTATGGCTTCATTCAGCTCCGGTTCCCAACGATCAAGGCGAGTTACATGATCCCCCAT
GTTGTGCAAAAAAGCGGTTAGCTCCTTCGGTCCTCCGATCGTTGTCAGAAGTAAGTTGGCCGCAGTGTTA
TCACTCATGGTTATGGCAGCACTGCATAATTCTCTTACTGTCATGCCATCCGTAAGATGCTTTTCTGTGA
CTGGTGAGTACTCAACCAAGTCATTCTGAGAATAGTGTATGCGGCGACCGAGTTGCTCTTGCCCGGCGTC
AACACGGGATAATACCGCGCCACATAGCAGAACTTTAAAAGTGCTCATCATTGGAAAACGTTCTTCGGGG
CGAAAACTCTCAAGGATCTTACCGCTGTTGAGATCCAGTTCGATGTAACCCACTCGTGCACCCAACTGAT
CTTCAGCATCTTTTACTTTCACCAGCGTTTCTGGGTGAGCAAAAACAGGAAGGCAAAATGCCGCAAAAAA
GGGAATAAGGGCGACACGGAAATGTTGAATACTCATACTCTTCCTTTTTCAATATTATTGAAGCATTTAT
CAGGGTTATTGTCTCATGAGCGGATACATATTTGAATGTATTTAGAAAAATAAACAAATAGGGGTTCCGC
GCACATTTCCCCGAAAAGTGCCACCTGACGTCTAAGAAACCATTATTATCATGACATTAACCTATAAAAA
TAGGCGTATCACGAGGCCCTTTCGT
Features (pLannotate 1.2.2; 9 found; start..end, strand, type, name):
     56..2568    +  promoter       Ac5 promoter: Drosophila melanogaster actin 5C promoter
   2658..3401    +  CDS            CNOT4 (fragment): CNOT4_HUMAN - Also known as NOT4. Experimental evidence at protein level: Swiss-Prot protein existence level 1. Has E3 ubiquitin ligase activity, promoting ubiquitination and degradation of target proteins (PubMed:11823428, PubMed:22159038, PubMed:26575292). Involved in activation of the JAK/STAT pathway (PubMed:11823428, PubMed:22159038). Catalyzes ubiquitination of methylated RBM15 (PubMed:26575292). Plays a role in quality control of translation of mitochondrial outer membrane-localized mRNA (PubMed:29861391). As part of the PINK1-regulated signaling, upon mitochondria damage, ubiquitinates
   5805..6524    +  CDS            EGFP: the original enhanced GFP (Yang et al., 1996) mammalian codon-optimized
   6551..6685    -  polyA_signal   SV40 poly(A) signal: SV40 polyadenylation signal
   6708..6792    -  CDS            large T antigen (fragment): large T antigen from SV40 (simian virus 40)
   6793..7263    +  CDS            TcR (fragment): tetracycline efflux protein; tet; confers resistance to tetracycline
   7307..7895    -  rep_origin     ori: high-copy-number ColE1/pMB1/pBR322/pUC origin of replication
   8066..8926    -  CDS            AmpR: β-lactamase; bla; confers resistance to ampicillin, carbenicillin, and related antibiotics
   8927..9031    -  promoter       AmpR promoter: bla
