[The description below was written by a language model from this plasmid's Addgene catalogue record and pLannotate feature annotations shown in this document.]
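Description:
pAc5.1A-DmNot4-EGFP_F is an insect-cell expression plasmid of about 9.1 kb for producing Drosophila melanogaster Not4 (CG31716), a CCR4-NOT complex-associated protein, as a fluorescent fusion. The catalogue lists the backbone as unknown, but the name and the annotated parts point to a pAc5.1-type vector. A roughly 2.5 kb Drosophila actin 5C (Ac5) promoter sits at the start of the map and drives strong constitutive transcription in fly cell lines. In bacteria the plasmid replicates from a ColE1/pUC-type origin and is selected with ampicillin through the β-lactamase gene and its own promoter. The repository records it as low copy, although the origin is annotated as a high-copy type. No marker for selection in insect cells is annotated, which suggests use by transient transfection.

Downstream of the Ac5 promoter, the annotation tool recognises only a short N-terminal segment of the insert, labelled by homology to human CNOT4, an E3 ubiquitin ligase. The fly open reading frame presumably continues through the unannotated stretch up to the EGFP coding sequence. This layout and the construct name imply a C-terminal EGFP tag on DmNot4, though the fusion junction itself is not documented in the record. An SV40 polyadenylation signal follows EGFP. It is annotated on the opposite strand alongside a small fragment of SV40 large T antigen, and a nonfunctional remnant of a tetracycline resistance gene lies nearby. The depositor states that the insert corresponds to a reference fly transcript and cautions that the supplied sequence may be theoretical. The stated purpose is simply insect expression of DmNot4. An EGFP-tagged protein of this kind suits localisation imaging or GFP-based pulldown and interaction assays in Drosophila cells.
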