Addgene plasmid #146273: pAc5.1A-DmNot4-EGFP_F
Purpose: Insect Expression of DmNot4
Depositing lab: Elisa Izaurralde. Depositing organization: Max Planck Institute for Developmental Biology. Publication: The silencing domain of GW182 interacts with PABPC1 to promote translational repression and degradation of microRNA targets and is required for target release. Zekri L, Huntzinger E, Heimstadt S, Izaurralde E. Mol Cell Biol. 2009 Dec;29(23):6220-31. doi: 10.1128/MCB.01081-09. Epub 2009 Sep 21. PubMed 19797087.
Backbone
  Vector backbone: Unknown
  Vector type: Insect Expression
Growth in bacteria
  Bacterial resistance: Ampicillin, 100 μg/mL
  Growth temperature: 37°C
  Growth strain: DH5alpha
  Copy number: Low Copy
Gene/Insert
  Gene/Insert name: DmNot4
  Species: D. melanogaster (fly)
  Entrez Gene: CG31716 (a.k.a. CG5244, cg5251, CG5251, Dmel\CG31716, not3/5, not4, NOT4)
  Cloning method: Unknown
Terms and licenses: Academic/Nonprofit Terms; Industry Terms: Not Available to Industry
Depositor comments: sequence given by NCBI:NM_001273415.1; Uniprot.: M9PCL9 Plasmids from this collection were made available to the research community and donated after the lab closed. Please note that the sequence provided by the depositing laboratory may be theoretical/predicted or based on Sanger sequencing results. There may be discrepancies between sequencing results obtained by Addgene and the depositor sequence. If an Addgene verified sequence is not available, please contact before placing your order to request that our lab fully sequence the plasmid.
How to cite: pAc5.1A-DmNot4-EGFP_F was a gift from Elisa Izaurralde (Addgene plasmid # 146273 ; http://n2t.net/addgene:146273 ; RRID:Addgene_146273)
